Addgene plasmid #31324: pQTEV-GYG
Depositing lab: Konrad Buessow. Depositing organization: Max Planck Institute for Molecular Genetics. Publication: Structural genomics of human proteins--target selection and generation of a public catalogue of expression clones. Bussow K, Scheich C, Sievert V, Harttig U, Schultz J, Simon B, Bork P, Lehrach H, Heinemann U. Microb Cell Fact. 2005 Jul 5;4:21. doi: 10.1186/1475-2859-4-21. PubMed 15998469.
Backbone
  Vector backbone: pQTEV
  Backbone size w/o insert (bp): 4700
  Vector type: Bacterial Expression
Growth in bacteria
  Bacterial resistance: Ampicillin, 100 μg/mL
  Growth temperature: 37°C
  Growth strain: Rosetta
  Copy number: Unknown
Gene/Insert
  Gene/Insert name: glycogenin (alt name: PSFEp758H1122)
  Species: H. sapiens (human)
  Insert size (bp): 1074
  GenBank ID: DQ000517
  Entrez Gene: GYG1 (a.k.a. GSD15, GYG)
  Tag / fusion protein: His (N terminal on backbone); TEV (N terminal on backbone)
  Cloning method: Restriction Enzyme; 5′ cloning site BamHI (not destroyed); 3′ cloning site NotI (not destroyed)
  Sequencing primers: 5′ TGAGCGGATAACAATTTCACACAG; 3′ GGCAACCGAGCGTTCTGAAC
Terms and licenses: Academic/Nonprofit Terms; Industry Terms: Not Available to Industry
Depositor comments: The vector pQTEV is derived from Qiagen pQE-2 and contains an inactive chloramphenicol resistance gene sequence. The Rosetta bacterial strain contains an additional plasmid. The second plasmid, pRARE, provides rare tRNAs for overexpression of recombinant proteins. It has 4694 bp and is chloramphenicol resistence.
How to cite: pQTEV-GYG was a gift from Konrad Buessow (Addgene plasmid # 31324 ; http://n2t.net/addgene:31324 ; RRID:Addgene_31324)
