[The description below was written by a language model from this plasmid's Addgene catalogue record and pLannotate feature annotations shown in this document.]
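Description:
pQTEV-GYG is a bacterial expression plasmid carrying the human glycogenin coding sequence (GYG1) in the pQTEV backbone, a derivative of the Qiagen pQE-2 vector. It replicates in E. coli from a ColE1/pMB1-type origin, with the pBR322 bom region and a fragment of rop nearby, and is selected with ampicillin through the β-lactamase gene and its own promoter. The depositor lists the copy number as unknown. A cat gene with a partial cat promoter is annotated downstream of the expression cassette, but the depositor states that this chloramphenicol resistance sequence is inactive in pQTEV.

The insert, recorded as 1074 bp, was cloned between BamHI and NotI sites, both of which are retained. It lies downstream of a phage T5 promoter with lac operator sequences, so transcription is repressed by lac repressor and can be induced with IPTG. The repressor is supplied in cis by a lacI gene driven by the stronger lacIq promoter. The vector adds an N-terminal 7xHis tag followed by a TEV protease cleavage site (annotated as a fragment of a composite TEV tag), which allows metal-affinity purification and later removal of the tag. The lambda t0 terminator follows the open reading frame, and an rrnB T1 terminator lies after the cat sequence.

The encoded protein self-glucosylates to form the oligosaccharide primer used by glycogen synthase. The clone belongs to a structural genomics catalogue of human protein expression clones. It is supplied in the Rosetta strain, which also carries the chloramphenicol-resistant pRARE plasmid that provides rare tRNAs for overexpression of recombinant proteins.
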