Features (pLannotate 1.2.2; 18 found; start..end, strand, type, name):
     10..54      +  promoter       T5 promoter: bacteriophage T5 promoter for E. coli RNA polymerase, with embedded lac operator
     62..78      +  protein_bind   lac operator: The lac repressor binds to the lac operator to inhibit transcription in E. coli. This inhibition can be relieved by adding lactose or isopropyl-β-D-thiogalactopyranoside (IPTG). lac repressor encoded by lacI
    121..141     +  CDS            7xHis: 6xHis affinity tag
    165..185     +  CDS            capTEV™ (fragment): composite tag for in vivo biotinylation, TEV protease cleavage, and 6xHis tagging
    190..1185    +  CDS            GYG1 (fragment): GLYG_HUMAN - Also known as GYG. Experimental evidence at protein level: Swiss-Prot protein existence level 1. Self-glucosylates, via an inter-subunit mechanism, to form an oligosaccharide primer that serves as substrate for glycogen synthase. From Homo sapiens (Human).
   1231..1325    +  terminator     lambda t0 terminator: transcription terminator from phage lambda
   1340..1368    +  promoter       cat promoter (fragment): promoter of the E. coli cat gene encoding chloramphenicol acetyltransferase
   1369..2025    +  CDS            cat: CAT_ECOLX - Experimental evidence at protein level: Swiss-Prot protein existence level 1. This enzyme is an effector of chloramphenicol resistance in bacteria. From Escherichia coli. This protein is used as a marker in many commonly used cloning vectors, such as pACYC184.
   2093..2179    +  terminator     rrnB T1 terminator: Escherichia coli rrnB; transcription terminator T1 from the E. coli rrnB gene
   2202..2219    -  promoter       tet promoter (fragment): E. coli promoter for tetracycline efflux protein gene
   2238..2259    -  protein_bind   CAP binding site: CAP binding activates transcription in the presence of cAMP. E. coli catabolite activator protein
   2272..3354    -  CDS            lacI: lac repressor; lacI; The lac repressor binds to the lac operator to inhibit transcription in E. coli. This inhibition can be relieved by adding lactose or isopropyl-β-D-thiogalactopyranoside (IPTG).
   3355..3432    -  promoter       lacIq promoter: lacI (mutant); In the lacIq allele, a single base change in the promoter boosts expression of the lacI gene about 10-fold.
   3481..3522    +  CDS            rop (fragment): Rop protein, which maintains plasmids at low copy number; rop
   3624..3764    +  misc_feature   bom: basis of mobility region from pBR322
   3950..4538    -  rep_origin     ori: high-copy-number ColE1/pMB1/pBR322/pUC origin of replication
   4709..5569    -  CDS            AmpR: β-lactamase; bla; confers resistance to ampicillin, carbenicillin, and related antibiotics
   5570..5674    -  promoter       AmpR promoter: bla
>Addgene plasmid #31324 | pQTEV-GYG | depositor full sequence | sequence record 14355 | Author sequence
CTCGAGAAATCATAAAAAATTTATTTGCTTTGTGAGCGGATAACAATTATAATAGATTCAATTGTGAGCG
GATAACAATTTCACACAGAATTCATTAAAGAGGAGAAATTAACTATGAAACATCACCATCACCATCACCA
TAGCGATTACGACATCCCCACTACTGAGAATCTTTATTTTCAGGGATCCACAGATCAGGCCTTTGTGACA
CTAACCACAAACGATGCCTACGCCAAAGGTGCCCTGGTCCTGGGATCATCTCTGAAACAGCACAGGACCA
CCAGGAGGCTGGTCGTGCTCGCCACCCCTCAGGTCTCAGACTCCATGAGAAAAGTTTTAGAGACAGTCTT
TGATGAAGTCATCATGGTAGATGTCTTGGACAGTGGCGATTCTGCTCATCTAACCTTAATGAAGAGGCCA
GAGTTGGGTGTCACGCTGACAAAGCTCCACTGCTGGTCGCTTACACAGTATTCAAAATGTGTATTCATGG
ATGCAGATACTCTGGTCCTAGCAAATATTGATGATCTTTTTGACAGAGAAGAATTGTCAGCAGCACCAGA
CCCAGGGTGGCCTGACTGCTTCAATTCCGGAGTCTTCGTTTATCAGCCTTCAGTTGAAACATACAATCAG
CTGTTGCATCTTGCTTCTGAGCAAGGTAGTTTTGATGGTGGGGACCAAGGCATACTGAACACATTTTTTA
GCAGCTGGGCAACAACAGATATCAGAAAACACCTGCCGTTTATTTATAACCTAAGCAGCATCTCTATATA
CTCCTACCTCCCGGCATTTAAAGTGTTTGGTGCAAGTGCCAAAGTTGTGCATTTCCTGGGACGAGTCAAA
CCATGGAATTATACTTATGATCCCAAAACAAAAAGTGTCAAAAGTGAGGCCCATGATCCCAACATGACTC
ATCCAGAGTTTCTCATCCTGTGGTGGAACATCTTTACCACCAACGTTTTACCTCTGCTTCAACAATTTGG
CCTTGTCAAAGACACCTGCTCATATGTAAATGTGGAAGATGTCTCAGGAGCCATATCACATCTGTCCCTT
GGGGAGATCCCAGCTATGGCACAGCCGTTTGTATCCTCGGAAGAACGGAAGGAACGATGGGAACAGGGCC
AGGCTGATTATATGGGAGCAGATTCCTTTGACAACATCAAGAGGAAACTTGACACTTACCTCCAGTAGGC
GGCCGCTCGACCTGCAGCCAAGCTTAATTAGCTGAGCTTGGACTCCTGTTGATAGATCCAGTAATGACCT
CAGAACTCCATCTGGATTTGTTCAGAACGCTCGGTTGCCGCCGGGCGTTTTTTATTGGTGAGAATCCAAG
CTAGCTTGGCGAGATTTTCAGGAGCTAAGGAAGCTAAAATGGAGAAAAAAATCACTGGATATACCACCGT
TGATATATCCCAATGGCATCGTAAAGAACATTTTGAGGCATTTCAGTCAGTTGCTCAATGTACCTATAAC
CAGACCGTTCAGCTGGATATTACGGCCTTTTTAAAGACCGTAAAGAAAAATAAGCACAAGTTTTATCCGG
CCTTTATTCACATTCTTGCCCGCCTGATGAATGCTCATCCGGAATTTCGTATGGCAATGAAAGACGGTGA
GCTGGTGATATGGGATAGTGTTCACCCTTGTTACACCGTTTTCCATGAGCAAACTGAAACGTTTTCATCG
CTCTGGAGTGAATACCACGACGATTTCCGGCAGTTTCTACACATATATTCGCAAGATGTGGCGTGTTACG
GTGAAAACCTGGCCTATTTCCCTAAAGGGTTTATTGAGAATATGTTTTTCGTCTCAGCCAATCCCTGGGT
GAGTTTCACCAGTTTTGATTTAAACGTGGCCAATATGGACAACTTCTTCGCCCCCGTTTTCACCATGGGC
AAATATTATACGCAAGGCGACAAGGTGCTGATGCCGCTGGCGATTCAGGTTCATCATGCCGTTTGTGATG
GCTTCCATGTCGGCAGAATGCTTAATGAATTACAACAGTACTGCGATGAGTGGCAGGGCGGGGCGTAATT
TTTTTAAGGCAGTTATTGGTGCCCTTAAACGCCTGGGGTAATGACTCTCTAGCTTGAGGCATCAAATAAA
ACGAAAGGCTCAGTCGAAAGACTGGGCCTTTCGTTTTATCTGTTGTTTGTCGGTGAACGCTCTCCTGAGT
AGGACAAATCCGCCCTCTAGATTACGTGCAGTCGATGATAAGCTGTCAAACATGAGAATTGTGCCTAATG
AGTGAGCTAACTTACATTAATTGCGTTGCGCTCACTGCCCGCTTTCCAGTCGGGAAACCTGTCGTGCCAG
CTGCATTAATGAATCGGCCAACGCGCGGGGAGAGGCGGTTTGCGTATTGGGCGCCAGGGTGGTTTTTCTT
TTCACCAGTGAGACGGGCAACAGCTGATTGCCCTTCACCGCCTGGCCCTGAGAGAGTTGCAGCAAGCGGT
CCACGCTGGTTTGCCCCAGCAGGCGAAAATCCTGTTTGATGGTGGTTAACGGCGGGATATAACATGAGCT
GTCTTCGGTATCGTCGTATCCCACTACCGAGATATCCGCACCAACGCGCAGCCCGGACTCGGTAATGGCG
CGCATTGCGCCCAGCGCCATCTGATCGTTGGCAACCAGCATCGCAGTGGGAACGATGCCCTCATTCAGCA
TTTGCATGGTTTGTTGAAAACCGGACATGGCACTCCAGTCGCCTTCCCGTTCCGCTATCGGCTGAATTTG
ATTGCGAGTGAGATATTTATGCCAGCCAGCCAGACGCAGACGCGCCGAGACAGAACTTAATGGGCCCGCT
AACAGCGCGATTTGCTGGTGACCCAATGCGACCAGATGCTCCACGCCCAGTCGCGTACCGTCTTCATGGG
AGAAAATAATACTGTTGATGGGTGTCTGGTCAGAGACATCAAGAAATAACGCCGGAACATTAGTGCAGGC
AGCTTCCACAGCAATGGCATCCTGGTCATCCAGCGGATAGTTAATGATCAGCCCACTGACGCGTTGCGCG
AGAAGATTGTGCACCGCCGCTTTACAGGCTTCGACGCCGCTTCGTTCTACCATCGACACCACCACGCTGG
CACCCAGTTGATCGGCGCGAGATTTAATCGCCGCGACAATTTGCGACGGCGCGTGCAGGGCCAGACTGGA
GGTGGCAACGCCAATCAGCAACGACTGTTTGCCCGCCAGTTGTTGTGCCACGCGGTTGGGAATGTAATTC
AGCTCCGCCATCGCCGCTTCCACTTTTTCCCGCGTTTTCGCAGAAACGTGGCTGGCCTGGTTCACCACGC
GGGAAACGGTCTGATAAGAGACACCGGCATACTCTGCGACATCGTATAACGTTACTGGTTTCACATTCAC
CACCCTGAATTGACTCTCTTCCGGGCGCTATCATGCCATACCGCGAAAGGTTTTGCACCATTCGATGGTG
TCGGAATTTCGGGCAGCGTTGGGTCCTGGCCACGGGTGCGCATGATCTAGAGCTGCCTCGCGCGTTTCGG
TGATGACGGTGAAAACCTCTGACACATGCAGCTCCCGGAGACGGTCACAGCTTGTCTGTAAGCGGATGCC
GGGAGCAGACAAGCCCGTCAGGGCGCGTCAGCGGGTGTTGGCGGGTGTCGGGGCGCAGCCATGACCCAGT
CACGTAGCGATAGCGGAGTGTATACTGGCTTAACTATGCGGCATCAGAGCAGATTGTACTGAGAGTGCAC
CACATGCGGTGTGAAATACCGCACAGATGCGTAAGGAGAAAATACCGCATCAGGCGCTCTTCCGCTTCCT
CGCTCACTGACTCGCTGCGCTCGGTCGTTCGGCTGCGGCGAGCGGTATCAGCTCACTCAAAGGCGGTAAT
ACGGTTATCCACAGAATCAGGGGATAACGCAGGAAAGAACATGTGAGCAAAAGGCCAGCAAAAGGCCAGG
AACCGTAAAAAGGCCGCGTTGCTGGCGTTTTTCCATAGGCTCCGCCCCCCTGACGAGCATCACAAAAATC
GACGCTCAAGTCAGAGGTGGCGAAACCCGACAGGACTATAAAGATACCAGGCGTTTCCCCCTGGAAGCTC
CCTCGTGCGCTCTCCTGTTCCGACCCTGCCGCTTACCGGATACCTGTCCGCCTTTCTCCCTTCGGGAAGC
GTGGCGCTTTCTCATAGCTCACGCTGTAGGTATCTCAGTTCGGTGTAGGTCGTTCGCTCCAAGCTGGGCT
GTGTGCACGAACCCCCCGTTCAGCCCGACCGCTGCGCCTTATCCGGTAACTATCGTCTTGAGTCCAACCC
GGTAAGACACGACTTATCGCCACTGGCAGCAGCCACTGGTAACAGGATTAGCAGAGCGAGGTATGTAGGC
GGTGCTACAGAGTTCTTGAAGTGGTGGCCTAACTACGGCTACACTAGAAGGACAGTATTTGGTATCTGCG
CTCTGCTGAAGCCAGTTACCTTCGGAAAAAGAGTTGGTAGCTCTTGATCCGGCAAACAAACCACCGCTGG
TAGCGGTGGTTTTTTTGTTTGCAAGCAGCAGATTACGCGCAGAAAAAAAGGATCTCAAGAAGATCCTTTG
ATCTTTTCTACGGGGTCTGACGCTCAGTGGAACGAAAACTCACGTTAAGGGATTTTGGTCATGAGATTAT
CAAAAAGGATCTTCACCTAGATCCTTTTAAATTAAAAATGAAGTTTTAAATCAATCTAAAGTATATATGA
GTAAACTTGGTCTGACAGTTACCAATGCTTAATCAGTGAGGCACCTATCTCAGCGATCTGTCTATTTCGT
TCATCCATAGTTGCCTGACTCCCCGTCGTGTAGATAACTACGATACGGGAGGGCTTACCATCTGGCCCCA
GTGCTGCAATGATACCGCGAGACCCACGCTCACCGGCTCCAGATTTATCAGCAATAAACCAGCCAGCCGG
AAGGGCCGAGCGCAGAAGTGGTCCTGCAACTTTATCCGCCTCCATCCAGTCTATTAATTGTTGCCGGGAA
GCTAGAGTAAGTAGTTCGCCAGTTAATAGTTTGCGCAACGTTGTTGCCATTGCTACAGGCATCGTGGTGT
CACGCTCGTCGTTTGGTATGGCTTCATTCAGCTCCGGTTCCCAACGATCAAGGCGAGTTACATGATCCCC
CATGTTGTGCAAAAAAGCGGTTAGCTCCTTCGGTCCTCCGATCGTTGTCAGAAGTAAGTTGGCCGCAGTG
TTATCACTCATGGTTATGGCAGCACTGCATAATTCTCTTACTGTCATGCCATCCGTAAGATGCTTTTCTG
TGACTGGTGAGTACTCAACCAAGTCATTCTGAGAATAGTGTATGCGGCGACCGAGTTGCTCTTGCCCGGC
GTCAATACGGGATAATACCGCGCCACATAGCAGAACTTTAAAAGTGCTCATCATTGGAAAACGTTCTTCG
GGGCGAAAACTCTCAAGGATCTTACCGCTGTTGAGATCCAGTTCGATGTAACCCACTCGTGCACCCAACT
GATCTTCAGCATCTTTTACTTTCACCAGCGTTTCTGGGTGAGCAAAAACAGGAAGGCAAAATGCCGCAAA
AAAGGGAATAAGGGCGACACGGAAATGTTGAATACTCATACTCTTCCTTTTTCAATATTATTGAAGCATT
TATCAGGGTTATTGTCTCATGAGCGGATACATATTTGAATGTATTTAGAAAAATAAACAAATAGGGGTTC
CGCGCACATTTCCCCGAAAAGTGCCACCTGACGTCTAAGAAACCATTATTATCATGACATTAACCTATAA
AAATAGGCGTATCACGAGGCCCTTTCGTCTTCAC
