>Addgene plasmid #31324 | pQTEV-GYG | addgene partial sequence | sequence record 55837 | pQE-Fwd 5'-CCCGAAAAGTGCCACCTG-3'
TTAACCTATAAAAATAGGCGTATCACGAGGCCCTTTCGTCTTCACCTCGAGAAATCATAAAAAATTTATT
TGCTTTGTGAGCGGATAACAATTATAATAGATTCAATTGTGAGCGGATAACAATTTCACACAGAATTCAT
TAAAGAGGAGAAATTAACTATGAAACATCACCATCACCATCACCATAGCGATTACGACATCCCCACTACT
GAGAATCTTTATTTTCAGGGATCCACAGATCAGGCCTTTGTGACACTAACCACAAACGATGCCTACGCCA
AAGGTGCCCTGGTCCTGGGATCATCTCTGAAACAGCACAGGACCACCAGGAGGCTGGTCGTGCTCGCCAC
CCCTCAGGTCTCAGACTCCATGAGAAAAGTTTTAGAGACAGTCTTTGATGAAGTCATCATGGTAGATGTC
TTGGACAGTGGCGATTCTGCTCATCTAACCTTAATGAAGAGGCCAGAGTTGGGTGTCACGCTGACAAAGC
TCCACTGCTGGTCGCTTACACAGTATTCAAAATGTGTATTCATGGATGCAGATACTCTGGTCCTAGCAAA
TATTGATGATCTTTTTGACAGAGAAGAATTGTCAGCAGCACCAGACCCAGGGTGGCCTGACTGCTTCAAT
TCCGGAGTCTTCGTTTATCAGCCTTCAGTTGAAACATACAATCAGCTGTTGCATCTTGCTTCTGAGCAAG
GTAGTTTTGATGGTGGGGACCAAGGCATACTGAACACATTTTTTAGCAGCTGGGCAACAACAGATATCAG
AAAACACCTGCCGTTTATTTATAACCTAAGCAGCATCTCTATATACTCCTACCTCCCGGCATTTAAAGTG
TTTGGTGCAAGTGCCAAAGTTGTGCATTTCCTGGGACGAGTCAAACCATGGAA
